>Addgene plasmid #245312 | AA557 | addgene full sequence | sequence record 487893 | Addgene NGS Result
TCGCGCGTTTCGGTGATGACGGTGAAAACCTCTGACACATGCAGCTCCCGGAGACGGTCACAGCTTGTCT
GTAAGCGGATGCCGGGAGCAGACAAGCCCGTCAGGGCGCGTCAGCGGGTGTTGGCGGGTGTCGGGGCTGG
CTTAACTATGCGGCATCAGAGCAGATTGTACTGAGAGTGCACCATATGCGGTGTGAAATACCGCACAGAT
GCGTAAGGAGAAAATACCGCATCAGGCGCCATTCGCCATTCAGGCTGCGCAACTGTTGGGAAGGGCGATC
GGTGCGGGCCTCTTCGCTATTACGCCAGCTGGCGAAAGGGGGATGTGCTGCAAGGCGATTAAGTTGGGTA
ACGCCAGGGTTTTCCCAGTCACGACGTTGTAAAACGACGGCCAGAGAATTCGAGCTCGGTACCTCGCGAA
TACATCTAGATGAAGACGGGTCCGGGAGCGGCGGGAGCGGGGGGAGCACTAATCTGAGCGACATCATTGA
GAAGGAGACTGGGAAACAGCTGGTCATTCAGGAGTCCATCCTGATGCTGCCTGAGGAGGTGGAGGAAGTG
ATCGGCAACAAGCCAGAGTCTGACATCCTGGTGCACACCGCCTACGACGAGTCCACAGATGAGAATGTGA
TGCTGCTGACCTCTGACGCCCCCGAGTATAAGCCTTGGGCCCTGGTCATCCAGGATTCTAACGGCGAGAA
TAAGATCAAGATGCTGAGCGGAGGCTCCAAAAGGCCGGCGGCCACGAAAAAGGCCGGCCAGGCAAAAAAG
AAAAAGGGATCCTACCCATACGATGTTCCAGATTACGCTTATCCCTACGACGTGCCTGATTATGCATACC
CATATGATGTCCCCGACTATGCCGGAAGCACGTCTTCATCGGATCCCGGGCCCGTCGACTGCAGAGGCCT
GCATGCAAGCTTGGTGTAATCATGGTCATAGCTGTTTCCTGTGTGAAATTGTTATCCGCTCACAATTCCA
CACAACATACGAGCCGGAAGCATAAAGTGTAAAGCCTGGGGTGCCTAATGAGTGAGCTAACTCACATTAA
TTGCGTTGCGCTCACTGCCCGCTTTCCAGTCGGGAAACCTGTCGTGCCAGCTGCATTAATGAATCGGCCA
ACGCGCGGGGAGAGGCGGTTTGCGTATTGGGCGCTCTTCCGCTTCCTCGCTCACTGACTCGCTGCGCTCG
GTCGTTCGGCTGCGGCGAGCGGTATCAGCTCACTCAAAGGCGGTAATACGGTTATCCACAGAATCAGGGG
ATAACGCAGGAAAGAACATGTGAGCAAAAGGCCAGCAAAAGGCCAGGAACCGTAAAAAGGCCGCGTTGCT
GGCGTTTTTCCATAGGCTCCGCCCCCCTGACGAGCATCACAAAAATCGACGCTCAAGTCAGAGGTGGCGA
AACCCGACAGGACTATAAAGATACCAGGCGTTTCCCCCTGGAAGCTCCCTCGTGCGCTCTCCTGTTCCGA
CCCTGCCGCTTACCGGATACCTGTCCGCCTTTCTCCCTTCGGGAAGCGTGGCGCTTTCTCATAGCTCACG
CTGTAGGTATCTCAGTTCGGTGTAGGTCGTTCGCTCCAAGCTGGGCTGTGTGCACGAACCCCCCGTTCAG
CCCGACCGCTGCGCCTTATCCGGTAACTATCGTCTTGAGTCCAACCCGGTAAGACACGACTTATCGCCAC
TGGCAGCAGCCACTGGTAACAGGATTAGCAGAGCGAGGTATGTAGGCGGTGCTACAGAGTTCTTGAAGTG
GTGGCCTAACTACGGCTACACTAGAAGAACAGTATTTGGTATCTGCGCTCTGCTGAAGCCAGTTACCTTC
GGAAAAAGAGTTGGTAGCTCTTGATCCGGCAAACAAACCACCGCTGGTAGCGGTGGTTTTTTTGTTTGCA
AGCAGCAGATTACGCGCAGAAAAAAAGGATCTCAAGAAGATCCTTTGATCTTTTCTACGGGGTCTGACGC
TCAGTGGAACGAAAACTCACGTTAAGGGATTTTGGTCATGAGATTATCAAAAAGGATCTTCACCTAGATC
CTTTTAAATTAAAAATGAAGTTTTAAATCAAGCCCAATCTGAATAATGTTACAACCAATTAACCAATTCT
GATTAGAAAAACTCATCGAGCATCAAATGAAACTGCAATTTATTCATATCAGGATTATCAATACCATATT
TTTGAAAAAGCCGTTTCTGTAATGAAGGAGAAAACTCACCGAGGCAGTTCCATAGGATGGCAAGATCCTG
GTATCGGTCTGCGATTCCGACTCGTCCAACATCAATACAACCTATTAATTTCCCCTCGTCAAAAATAAGG
TTATCAAGTGAGAAATCACCATGAGTGACGACTGAATCCGGTGAGAATGGCAAAAGTTTATGCATTTCTT
TCCAGACTTGTTCAACAGGCCAGCCATTACGCTCGTCATCAAAATCACTCGCATCAACCAAACCGTTATT
CATTCGTGATTGCGCCTGAGCGAGACGAAATACGCGATCGCTGTTAAAAGGACAATTACAAACAGGAATC
GAATGCAACCGGCGCAGGAACACTGCCAGCGCATCAACAATATTTTCACCTGAATCAGGATATTCTTCTA
ATACCTGGAATGCTGTTTTTCCGGGGATCGCAGTGGTGAGTAACCATGCATCATCAGGAGTACGGATAAA
ATGCTTGATGGTCGGAAGAGGCATAAATTCCGTCAGCCAGTTTAGTCTGACCATCTCATCTGTAACATCA
TTGGCAACGCTACCTTTGCCATGTTTCAGAAACAACTCTGGCGCATCGGGCTTCCCATACAAGCGATAGA
TTGTCGCACCTGATTGCCCGACATTATCGCGAGCCCATTTATACCCATATAAATCAGCATCCATGTTGGA
ATTTAATCGCGGCCTCGACGTTTCCCGTTGAATATGGCTCATAACACCCCTTGTATTACTGTTTATGTAA
GCAGACAGTTTTATTGTTCATGATGATATATTTTTATCTTGTGCAATGTAACATCAGAGATTTTGAGACA
CGGGCCAGAGCTGCA
Features (pLannotate 1.2.2; 12 found; start..end, strand, type, name):
    137..236     +  misc_feature   bom (fragment): basis of mobility region from pBR322
    242..399     -  CDS            lacZα (fragment): LacZα fragment of β-galactosidase; lacZ fragment
    468..716     +  CDS            UGI: UNGI_BPPB2 - Experimental evidence at protein level: Swiss-Prot protein existence level 1. This protein binds specifically and reversibly to the host uracil-DNA glycosylase, preventing removal of uracil residues from PBS2 DNA by the host uracil-excision repair system. From Bacillus phage PBS2 (Bacteriophage PBS2).
    729..776     +  CDS            nucleoplasmin NLS: bipartite nuclear localization signal from nucleoplasmin
    783..863     +  CDS            3xHA: three tandem HA epitope tags
    959..975     -  protein_bind   lac operator: The lac repressor binds to the lac operator to inhibit transcription in E. coli. This inhibition can be relieved by adding lactose or isopropyl-β-D-thiogalactopyranoside (IPTG). lac repressor encoded by lacI
    983..1013    -  promoter       lac promoter: promoter for the E. coli lac operon
   1028..1049    -  protein_bind   CAP binding site: CAP binding activates transcription in the presence of cAMP. E. coli catabolite activator protein
   1062..1154    -  CDS            lacI (fragment): lac repressor; lacI; The lac repressor binds to the lac operator to inhibit transcription in E. coli. This inhibition can be relieved by adding lactose or isopropyl-β-D-thiogalactopyranoside (IPTG).
   1337..1925    -  rep_origin     ori: high-copy-number ColE1/pMB1/pBR322/pUC origin of replication
   2103..2912    -  CDS            KanR: aminoglycoside phosphotransferase; aph(3')-Ia; confers resistance to kanamycin in bacteria or G418 (Geneticin®) in eukaryotes
   3019..35      +  CDS            rop (fragment) (across the origin): Rop protein, which maintains plasmids at low copy number; rop
