[The description below was written by a language model from this plasmid's Addgene catalogue record and pLannotate feature annotations shown in this document.]
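Description:
AA557 is a small (about 3 kb) module plasmid from the Fragmid modular cloning toolkit, built on the pUC57-Kan_v1 backbone. It is catalogued as an empty backbone of the bacterial expression type, with no named gene insert, but in practice it serves as a storage and donor vector for a single coding fragment intended to occupy the C-terminal position of an assembled fusion protein. It is maintained in E. coli through a high-copy ColE1/pUC-type origin of replication and is selected with kanamycin via the aph(3')-Ia aminoglycoside phosphotransferase gene. The remaining annotated backbone elements are remnants of the pUC cloning region and its pBR322 ancestry: partial lacZα, the lac promoter, lac operator and CAP binding site, and fragments of lacI, bom and rop.

The payload sits within the disrupted lacZα region and consists of three consecutive coding elements on the same strand: the uracil-DNA glycosylase inhibitor (UGI) from Bacillus phage PBS2, a bipartite nucleoplasmin nuclear localization signal, and a 3xHA epitope tag. UGI blocks the host uracil-excision repair enzyme, so that uracils produced by cytidine deamination are not removed. This is why it is commonly appended to cytosine base editors to favour C>T outcomes, matching the stated purpose. The NLS directs the final fusion to the nucleus, and the 3xHA tag allows antibody-based detection. No eukaryotic promoter, deaminase, Cas protein or terminator is annotated here, and these would presumably be supplied by other fragments and a destination vector during assembly. The record does not describe the assembly sites or the method used to combine fragments.
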