Addgene plasmid #245312: AA557
Purpose: (Empty Backbone) Fragmid fragment: (C' terminus) for C>T base editing, 3xHA tag
Depositing lab: John Doench & David Root. Depositing organization: Broad Institute.
Backbone
  Vector backbone: pUC57-Kan_v1
  Vector type: Bacterial Expression
Growth in bacteria
  Bacterial resistance: Kanamycin, 50 μg/mL
  Growth temperature: 37°C
  Growth strain: DH5alpha
  Copy number: High Copy
Gene/Insert
  Gene/Insert name: None
  Mutation: None
Terms and licenses: Academic/Nonprofit Terms; Industry Terms: Not Available to Industry
How to cite: AA557 was a gift from John Doench & David Root (Addgene plasmid # 245312 ; http://n2t.net/addgene:245312 ; RRID:Addgene_245312)
